Addgene plasmid #82867: pDONR223_AKT1_p.D323Y
Purpose: Gateway Donor vector containing AKT1, part of the Target Accelerator Plasmid Collection.
Depositing lab: Jesse Boehm & Matthew Meyerson & David Root. Depositing organization: Broad Institute. Publication: High-throughput Phenotyping of Lung Cancer Somatic Mutations. Berger AH, Brooks AN, Wu X, Shrestha Y, Chouinard C, Piccioni F, Bagul M, Kamburov A, Imielinski M, Hogstrom L, Zhu C, Yang X, Pantel S, Sakai R, Watson J, Kaplan N, Campbell JD, Singh S, Root DE, Narayan R, Natoli T, Lahr DL, Tirosh I, Tamayo P, Getz G, Wong B, Doench J, Subramanian A, Golub TR, Meyerson M, Boehm JS. Cancer Cell. 2016 Aug 8;30(2):214-28. doi: 10.1016/j.ccell.2016.06.022. Epub 2016 Jul 28. PubMed 27478040.
Backbone
  Vector backbone: pDONR223
  Backbone manufacturer: Invitrogen
  Vector type: Gateway Entry vector
Growth in bacteria
  Bacterial resistance: Spectinomycin, 50 μg/mL
  Growth temperature: 37°C
  Growth strain: DH5alpha
  Copy number: High Copy
Gene/Insert
  Gene/Insert name: AKT1
  Species: H. sapiens (human)
  Mutation: D323Y
  GenBank ID: NM_005163
  Entrez Gene: AKT1 (a.k.a. AKT, PKB, PKB-ALPHA, PRKBA, RAC, RAC-ALPHA)
  Promoter: None
  Cloning method: Gateway Cloning
  Sequencing primers: 5′ M13pUC-fwd; 3′ M13-Rev
Terms and licenses: Academic/Nonprofit Terms; Industry Terms: Not Available to Industry
Depositor comments: CLOSED (stop codon immediately follows insert)
How to cite: pDONR223_AKT1_p.D323Y was a gift from Jesse Boehm & Matthew Meyerson & David Root (Addgene plasmid # 82867 ; http://n2t.net/addgene:82867 ; RRID:Addgene_82867)
