[The description below was written by a language model from this plasmid's Addgene catalogue record and pLannotate feature annotations shown in this document.]
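Description:
pDONR223_AKT1_p.D323Y is a Gateway entry clone built on the Invitrogen pDONR223 backbone. It carries the human AKT1 open reading frame with a D323Y missense substitution. The 4,233-nt plasmid is maintained in E. coli through a high-copy ColE1/pUC-type origin. Selection is with spectinomycin, conferred by the aadA (SmR) aminoglycoside adenylyltransferase gene. This gene sits downstream of a fragment of a class 1 integron Pc promoter and a short remnant of a gentamicin acetyltransferase gene. Small lacZα and lacI fragments are also annotated as backbone remnants. rrnB T1 and T2 terminators lie upstream of the cloning region and help insulate it from read-through transcription.

The AKT1 coding sequence encodes a growth-factor-activated serine/threonine kinase, also known as PKB-alpha. It is flanked on both sides by attL-type recombination sites in opposite orientations, which the automated annotation labels as attL3. These sites allow the ORF to be moved into attR-containing destination vectors by an LR Clonase reaction. The record lists no promoter for the insert, so the clone is a shuttle intermediate rather than an expression vector. The only nearby promoter is a T7 promoter outside the distal att site, on the strand opposite the ORF. The clone is "closed": a stop codon immediately follows the insert, so it suits native or N-terminally tagged expression but not C-terminal fusions supplied by a destination vector.

The plasmid belongs to the Target Accelerator Plasmid Collection. It was generated for high-throughput functional phenotyping of somatic mutations found in lung cancer, where variant alleles such as D323Y are transferred into expression vectors for functional assays.
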