Features (pLannotate 1.2.2; 12 found; start..end, strand, type, name):
     38..74      -  CDS            lacZα (fragment): LacZα fragment of β-galactosidase; lacZ fragment
     91..186     +  protein_bind   attL3: mutant version of attL; recombination site for the Gateway® LR reaction LR Clonase™
    189..1628    +  CDS            Akt1: human serine/threonine protein kinase activated by growth factors; AKT1
   1636..1731    -  protein_bind   attL3: mutant version of attL; recombination site for the Gateway® LR reaction LR Clonase™
   1750..1768    -  promoter       T7 promoter: promoter for bacteriophage T7 RNA polymerase
   1958..1981    +  promoter       Pc promoter (fragment): intI1 (promoter lies within the coding sequence); class 1 integron promoter
   2157..2213    +  CDS            GmR (fragment): gentamycin acetyltransferase; aacC1; confers resistance to gentamycin
   2220..3011    +  CDS            SmR: aminoglycoside adenylyltransferase (Murphy, 1985); aadA; confers resistance to spectinomycin and streptomycin
   3104..3692    +  rep_origin     ori: high-copy-number ColE1/pMB1/pBR322/pUC origin of replication
   3875..3967    +  CDS            lacI (fragment): lac repressor; lacI; The lac repressor binds to the lac operator to inhibit transcription in E. coli. This inhibition can be relieved by adding lactose or isopropyl-β-D-thiogalactopyranoside (IPTG).
   4022..4049    -  terminator     rrnB T2 terminator: transcription terminator T2 from the E. coli rrnB gene
   4181..4224    +  terminator     rrnB T1 terminator: Escherichia coli rrnB; transcription terminator T1 from the E. coli rrnB gene
>Addgene plasmid #82867 | pDONR223_AKT1_p.D323Y | addgene full sequence | sequence record 161820 | Addgene NGS Result
GGCAGTTCCCTACTCTCGCGTTAACGCTAGCATGGATGTTTTCCCAGTCACGACGTTGTAAAACGACGGC
CAGTCTTAAGCTCGGGCCCCAAATAATGATTTTATTTTGACTGATAGTGACCTGTTCGTTGCAACAAATT
GATGAGCAATGCTTTTTTATAATGCCAACTTTGTACAAAAAAGTTGGCATGAGCGACGTGGCTATTGTGA
AGGAGGGTTGGCTGCACAAACGAGGGGAGTACATCAAGACCTGGCGGCCACGCTACTTCCTCCTCAAGAA
TGATGGCACCTTCATTGGCTACAAGGAGCGGCCGCAGGATGTGGACCAACGTGAGGCTCCCCTCAACAAC
TTCTCTGTGGCGCAGTGCCAGCTGATGAAGACGGAGCGGCCCCGGCCCAACACCTTCATCATCCGCTGCC
TGCAGTGGACCACTGTCATCGAACGCACCTTCCATGTGGAGACTCCTGAGGAGCGGGAGGAGTGGACAAC
CGCCATCCAGACTGTGGCTGACGGCCTCAAGAAGCAGGAGGAGGAGGAGATGGACTTCCGGTCGGGCTCA
CCCAGTGACAACTCAGGGGCTGAAGAGATGGAGGTGTCCCTGGCCAAGCCCAAGCACCGCGTGACCATGA
ACGAGTTTGAGTACCTGAAGCTGCTGGGCAAGGGCACTTTCGGCAAGGTGATCCTGGTGAAGGAGAAGGC
CACAGGCCGCTACTACGCCATGAAGATCCTCAAGAAGGAAGTCATCGTGGCCAAGGACGAGGTGGCCCAC
ACACTCACCGAGAACCGCGTCCTGCAGAACTCCAGGCACCCCTTCCTCACAGCCCTGAAGTACTCTTTCC
AGACCCACGACCGCCTCTGCTTTGTCATGGAGTACGCCAACGGGGGCGAGCTGTTCTTCCACCTGTCCCG
GGAGCGTGTGTTCTCCGAGGACCGGGCCCGCTTCTATGGCGCTGAGATTGTGTCAGCCCTGGACTACCTG
CACTCGGAGAAGAACGTGGTGTACCGGGACCTCAAGCTGGAGAACCTCATGCTGGACAAGGACGGGCACA
TTAAGATCACAGACTTCGGGCTGTGCAAGGAGGGGATCAAGGACGGTGCCACCATGAAGACCTTTTGCGG
CACACCTGAGTACCTGGCCCCCGAGGTGCTGGAGTACAATGACTACGGCCGTGCAGTGGACTGGTGGGGG
CTGGGCGTGGTCATGTACGAGATGATGTGCGGTCGCCTGCCCTTCTACAACCAGGACCATGAGAAGCTTT
TTGAGCTCATCCTCATGGAGGAGATCCGCTTCCCGCGCACGCTTGGTCCCGAGGCCAAGTCCTTGCTTTC
AGGGCTGCTCAAGAAGGACCCCAAGCAGAGGCTTGGCGGGGGCTCCGAGGACGCCAAGGAGATCATGCAG
CATCGCTTCTTTGCCGGTATCGTGTGGCAGCACGTGTACGAGAAGAAGCTCAGCCCACCCTTCAAGCCCC
AGGTCACGTCGGAGACTGACACCAGGTATTTTGATGAGGAGTTCACGGCCCAGATGATCACCATCACACC
ACCTGACCAAGATGACAGCATGGAGTGTGTGGACAGCGAGCGCAGGCCCCACTTCCCCCAGTTCTCCTAC
TCGGCCAGCGGCACGGCCTGATTGCCAACTTTCTTGTACAAAGTTGGCATTATAAGAAAGCATTGCTTAT
CAATTTGTTGCAACGAACAGGTCACTATCAGTCAAAATAAAATCATTATTTGCCATCCAGCTGATATCCC
CTATAGTGAGTCGTATTACATGGTCATAGCTGTTTCCTGGCAGCTCTGGCCCGTGTCTCAAAATCTCTGA
TGTTACATTGCACAAGATAAAAATATATCATCATGCCTCCTCTAGACCAGCCAGGACAGAAATGCCTCGA
CTTCGCTGCTACCCAAGGTTGCCGGGTGACGCACACCGTGGAAACGGATGAAGGCACGAACCCAGTGGAC
ATAAGCCTGTTCGGTTCGTAAGCTGTAATGCAAGTAGCGTATGCGCTCACGCAACTGGTCCAGAACCTTG
ACCGAACGCAGCGGTGGTAACGGCGCAGTGGCGGTTTTCATGGCTTGTTATGACTGTTTTTTTGGGGTAC
AGTCTATGCCTCGGGCATCCAAGCAGCAAGCGCGTTACGCCGTGGGTCGATGTTTGATGTTATGGAGCAG
CAACGATGTTACGCAGCAGGGCAGTCGCCCTAAAACAAAGTTAAACATTATGAGGGAAGCGGTGATCGCC
GAAGTATCGACTCAACTATCAGAGGTAGTTGGCGTCATCGAGCGCCATCTCGAACCGACGTTGCTGGCCG
TACATTTGTACGGCTCCGCAGTGGATGGCGGCCTGAAGCCACACAGTGATATTGATTTGCTGGTTACGGT
GACCGTAAGGCTTGATGAAACAACGCGGCGAGCTTTGATCAACGACCTTTTGGAAACTTCGGCTTCCCCT
GGAGAGAGCGAGATTCTCCGCGCTGTAGAAGTCACCATTGTTGTGCACGACGACATCATTCCGTGGCGTT
ATCCAGCTAAGCGCGAACTGCAATTTGGAGAATGGCAGCGCAATGACATTCTTGCAGGTATCTTCGAGCC
AGCCACGATCGACATTGATCTGGCTATCTTGCTGACAAAAGCAAGAGAACATAGCGTTGCCTTGGTAGGT
CCAGCGGCGGAGGAACTCTTTGATCCGGTTCCTGAACAGGATCTATTTGAGGCGCTAAATGAAACCTTAA
CGCTATGGAACTCGCCGCCCGACTGGGCTGGCGATGAGCGAAATGTAGTGCTTACGTTGTCCCGCATTTG
GTACAGCGCAGTAACCGGCAAAATCGCGCCGAAGGATGTCGCTGCCGACTGGGCAATGGAGCGCCTGCCG
GCCCAGTATCAGCCCGTCATACTTGAAGCTAGACAGGCTTATCTTGGACAAGAAGAAGATCGCTTGGCCT
CGCGCGCAGATCAGTTGGAAGAATTTGTCCACTACGTGAAAGGCGAGATCACCAAGGTAGTCGGCAAATA
ACCCTCGAGCCACCCATGACCAAAATCCCTTAACGTGAGTTACGCGTCGTTCCACTGAGCGTCAGACCCC
GTAGAAAAGATCAAAGGATCTTCTTGAGATCCTTTTTTTCTGCGCGTAATCTGCTGCTTGCAAACAAAAA
AACCACCGCTACCAGCGGTGGTTTGTTTGCCGGATCAAGAGCTACCAACTCTTTTTCCGAAGGTAACTGG
CTTCAGCAGAGCGCAGATACCAAATACTGTTCTTCTAGTGTAGCCGTAGTTAGGCCACCACTTCAAGAAC
TCTGTAGCACCGCCTACATACCTCGCTCTGCTAATCCTGTTACCAGTGGCTGCTGCCAGTGGCGATAAGT
CGTGTCTTACCGGGTTGGACTCAAGACGATAGTTACCGGATAAGGCGCAGCGGTCGGGCTGAACGGGGGG
TTCGTGCACACAGCCCAGCTTGGAGCGAACGACCTACACCGAACTGAGATACCTACAGCGTGAGCTATGA
GAAAGCGCCACGCTTCCCGAAGGGAGAAAGGCGGACAGGTATCCGGTAAGCGGCAGGGTCGGAACAGGAG
AGCGCACGAGGGAGCTTCCAGGGGGAAACGCCTGGTATCTTTATAGTCCTGTCGGGTTTCGCCACCTCTG
ACTTGAGCGTCGATTTTTGTGATGCTCGTCAGGGGGGCGGAGCCTATGGAAAAACGCCAGCAACGCGGCC
TTTTTACGGTTCCTGGCCTTTTGCTGGCCTTTTGCTCACATGTTCTTTCCTGCGTTATCCCCTGATTCTG
TGGATAACCGTATTACCGCCTTTGAGTGAGCTGATACCGCTCGCCGCAGCCGAACGACCGAGCGCAGCGA
GTCAGTGAGCGAGGAAGCGGAAGAGCGCCCAATACGCAAACCGCCTCTCCCCGCGCGTTGGCCGATTCAT
TAATGCAGCTGGCACGACAGGTTTCCCGACTGGAAAGCGGGCAGTGAGCGCAACGCAATTAATACGCGTA
CCGCTAGCCAGGAAGAGTTTGTAGAAACGCAAAAAGGCCATCCGTCAGGATGGCCTTCTGCTTAGTTTGA
TGCCTGGCAGTTTATGGCGGGCGTCCTGCCCGCCACCCTCCGGGCCGTTGCTTCACAACGTTCAAATCCG
CTCCCGGCGGATTTGTCCTACTCAGGAGAGCGTTCACCGACAAACAACAGATAAAACGAAAGGCCCAGTC
TTCCGACTGAGCCTTTCGTTTTATTTGATGCCT
