>Addgene plasmid #82867 | pDONR223_AKT1_p.D323Y | depositor partial sequence | sequence record 157593 | Insert sequence
ATGAGCGACGTGGCTATTGTGAAGGAGGGTTGGCTGCACAAACGAGGGGAGTACATCAAGACCTGGCGGC
CACGCTACTTCCTCCTCAAGAATGATGGCACCTTCATTGGCTACAAGGAGCGGCCGCAGGATGTGGACCA
ACGTGAGGCTCCCCTCAACAACTTCTCTGTGGCGCAGTGCCAGCTGATGAAGACGGAGCGGCCCCGGCCC
AACACCTTCATCATCCGCTGCCTGCAGTGGACCACTGTCATCGAACGCACCTTCCATGTGGAGACTCCTG
AGGAGCGGGAGGAGTGGACAACCGCCATCCAGACTGTGGCTGACGGCCTCAAGAAGCAGGAGGAGGAGGA
GATGGACTTCCGGTCGGGCTCACCCAGTGACAACTCAGGGGCTGAAGAGATGGAGGTGTCCCTGGCCAAG
CCCAAGCACCGCGTGACCATGAACGAGTTTGAGTACCTGAAGCTGCTGGGCAAGGGCACTTTCGGCAAGG
TGATCCTGGTGAAGGAGAAGGCCACAGGCCGCTACTACGCCATGAAGATCCTCAAGAAGGAAGTCATCGT
GGCCAAGGACGAGGTGGCCCACACACTCACCGAGAACCGCGTCCTGCAGAACTCCAGGCACCCCTTCCTC
ACAGCCCTGAAGTACTCTTTCCAGACCCACGACCGCCTCTGCTTTGTCATGGAGTACGCCAACGGGGGCG
AGCTGTTCTTCCACCTGTCCCGGGAGCGTGTGTTCTCCGAGGACCGGGCCCGCTTCTATGGCGCTGAGAT
TGTGTCAGCCCTGGACTACCTGCACTCGGAGAAGAACGTGGTGTACCGGGACCTCAAGCTGGAGAACCTC
ATGCTGGACAAGGACGGGCACATTAAGATCACAGACTTCGGGCTGTGCAAGGAGGGGATCAAGGACGGTG
CCACCATGAAGACCTTTTGCGGCACACCTGAGTACCTGGCCCCCGAGGTGCTGGAGTACAATGACTACGG
CCGTGCAGTGGACTGGTGGGGGCTGGGCGTGGTCATGTACGAGATGATGTGCGGTCGCCTGCCCTTCTAC
AACCAGGACCATGAGAAGCTTTTTGAGCTCATCCTCATGGAGGAGATCCGCTTCCCGCGCACGCTTGGTC
CCGAGGCCAAGTCCTTGCTTTCAGGGCTGCTCAAGAAGGACCCCAAGCAGAGGCTTGGCGGGGGCTCCGA
GGACGCCAAGGAGATCATGCAGCATCGCTTCTTTGCCGGTATCGTGTGGCAGCACGTGTACGAGAAGAAG
CTCAGCCCACCCTTCAAGCCCCAGGTCACGTCGGAGACTGACACCAGGTATTTTGATGAGGAGTTCACGG
CCCAGATGATCACCATCACACCACCTGACCAAGATGACAGCATGGAGTGTGTGGACAGCGAGCGCAGGCC
CCACTTCCCCCAGTTCTCCTACTCGGCCAGCGGCACGGCCTGA
